>Addgene plasmid #170951 | EF1A_Hygro_P2A_RUNX1_D96H_Barcode | addgene full sequence | sequence record 336426 | Addgene NGS Result
GATTTAACAAAAATTTAACGCGAATTAATTCTGTGGAATGTGTGTCAGTTAGGGTGTGGAAAGTCCCCAG
GCTCCCCAGCAGGCAGAAGTATGCAAAGCATGCATCTCAATTAGTCAGCAACCAGGTGTGGAAAGTCCCC
AGGCTCCCCAGCAGGCAGAAGTATGCAAAGCATGCATCTCAATTAGTCAGCAACCATAGTCCCGCCCCTA
ACTCCGCCCATCCCGCCCCTAACTCCGCCCAGTTCCGCCCATTCTCCGCCCCATGGCTGACTAATTTTTT
TTATTTATGCAGAGGCCGAGGCCGCCTCTGCCTCTGAGCTATTCCAGAAGTAGTGAGGAGGCTTTTTTGG
AGGCCTAGGCTTTTGCAAAAAGCTCCCGGGAGCTTGTATATCCATTTTCGGATCTGATCAGCACGTGTTG
ACAATTAATCATCGGCATAGTATATCGGCATAGTATAATACGACAAGGTGAGGAACTAAACCATGGCCAA
GTTGACCAGTGCCGTTCCGGTGCTCACCGCGCGCGACGTCGCCGGAGCGGTCGAGTTCTGGACCGACCGG
CTCGGGTTCTCCCGGGACTTCGTGGAGGACGACTTCGCCGGTGTGGTCCGGGACGACGTGACCCTGTTCA
TCAGCGCGGTCCAGGACCAGGTGGTGCCGGACAACACCCTGGCCTGGGTGTGGGTGCGCGGCCTGGACGA
GCTGTACGCCGAGTGGTCGGAGGTCGTGTCCACGAACTTCCGGGACGCCTCCGGGCCGGCCATGACCGAG
ATCGGCGAGCAGCCGTGGGGGCGGGAGTTCGCCCTGCGCGACCCGGCCGGCAACTGCGTGCACTTCGTGG
CCGAGGAGCAGGACTGACACGTGCTACGAGATTTCGATTCCACCGCCGCCTTCTATGAAAGGTTGGGCTT
CGGAATCGTTTTCCGGGACGCCGGCTGGATGATCCTCCAGCGCGGGGATCTCATGCTGGAGTTCTTCGCC
CACCCCAACTTGTTTATTGCAGCTTATAATGGTTACAAATAAAGCAATAGCATCACAAATTTCACAAATA
AAGCATTTTTTTCACTGCATTCTAGTTGTGGTTTGTCCAAACTCATCAATGTATCTTATCATGTCTGTAT
ACCGTCGACCTCTAGCTAGAGCTTGGCGTAATCATGGTCATAGCTGTTTCCTGTGTGAAATTGTTATCCG
CTCACAATTCCACACAACATACGAGCCGGAAGCATAAAGTGTAAAGCCTGGGGTGCCTAATGAGTGAGCT
AACTCACATTAATTGCGTTGCGCTCACTGCCCGCTTTCCAGTCGGGAAACCTGTCGTGCCAGCTGCATTA
ATGAATCGGCCAACGCGCGGGGAGAGGCGGTTTGCGTATTGGGCGCTCTTCCGCTTCCTCGCTCACTGAC
TCGCTGCGCTCGGTCGTTCGGCTGCGGCGAGCGGTATCAGCTCACTCAAAGGCGGTAATACGGTTATCCA
CAGAATCAGGGGATAACGCAGGAAAGAACATGTGAGCAAAAGGCCAGCAAAAGGCCAGGAACCGTAAAAA
GGCCGCGTTGCTGGCGTTTTTCCATAGGCTCCGCCCCCCTGACGAGCATCACAAAAATCGACGCTCAAGT
CAGAGGTGGCGAAACCCGACAGGACTATAAAGATACCAGGCGTTTCCCCCTGGAAGCTCCCTCGTGCGCT
CTCCTGTTCCGACCCTGCCGCTTACCGGATACCTGTCCGCCTTTCTCCCTTCGGGAAGCGTGGCGCTTTC
TCATAGCTCACGCTGTAGGTATCTCAGTTCGGTGTAGGTCGTTCGCTCCAAGCTGGGCTGTGTGCACGAA
CCCCCCGTTCAGCCCGACCGCTGCGCCTTATCCGGTAACTATCGTCTTGAGTCCAACCCGGTAAGACACG
ACTTATCGCCACTGGCAGCAGCCACTGGTAACAGGATTAGCAGAGCGAGGTATGTAGGCGGTGCTACAGA
GTTCTTGAAGTGGTGGCCTAACTACGGCTACACTAGAAGAACAGTATTTGGTATCTGCGCTCTGCTGAAG
CCAGTTACCTTCGGAAAAAGAGTTGGTAGCTCTTGATCCGGCAAACAAACCACCGCTGGTAGCGGTGGTT
TTTTTGTTTGCAAGCAGCAGATTACGCGCAGAAAAAAAGGATCTCAAGAAGATCCTTTGATCTTTTCTAC
GGGGTCTGACGCTCAGTGGAACGAAAACTCACGTTAAGGGATTTTGGTCATGAGATTATCAAAAAGGATC
TTCACCTAGATCCTTTTAAATTAAAAATGAAGTTTTAAATCAATCTAAAGTATATATGAGTAAACTTGGT
CTGACAGTTACCAATGCTTAATCAGTGAGGCACCTATCTCAGCGATCTGTCTATTTCGTTCATCCATAGT
TGCCTGACTCCCCGTCGTGTAGATAACTACGATACGGGAGGGCTTACCATCTGGCCCCAGTGCTGCAATG
ATACCGCGAGACCCACGCTCACCGGCTCCAGATTTATCAGCAATAAACCAGCCAGCCGGAAGGGCCGAGC
GCAGAAGTGGTCCTGCAACTTTATCCGCCTCCATCCAGTCTATTAATTGTTGCCGGGAAGCTAGAGTAAG
TAGTTCGCCAGTTAATAGTTTGCGCAACGTTGTTGCCATTGCTACAGGCATCGTGGTGTCACGCTCGTCG
TTTGGTATGGCTTCATTCAGCTCCGGTTCCCAACGATCAAGGCGAGTTACATGATCCCCCATGTTGTGCA
AAAAAGCGGTTAGCTCCTTCGGTCCTCCGATCGTTGTCAGAAGTAAGTTGGCCGCAGTGTTATCACTCAT
GGTTATGGCAGCACTGCATAATTCTCTTACTGTCATGCCATCCGTAAGATGCTTTTCTGTGACTGGTGAG
TACTCAACCAAGTCATTCTGAGAATAGTGTATGCGGCGACCGAGTTGCTCTTGCCCGGCGTCAATACGGG
ATAATACCGCGCCACATAGCAGAACTTTAAAAGTGCTCATCATTGGAAAACGTTCTTCGGGGCGAAAACT
CTCAAGGATCTTACCGCTGTTGAGATCCAGTTCGATGTAACCCACTCGTGCACCCAACTGATCTTCAGCA
TCTTTTACTTTCACCAGCGTTTCTGGGTGAGCAAAAACAGGAAGGCAAAATGCCGCAAAAAAGGGAATAA
GGGCGACACGGAAATGTTGAATACTCATACTCTTCCTTTTTCAATATTATTGAAGCATTTATCAGGGTTA
TTGTCTCATGAGCGGATACATATTTGAATGTATTTAGAAAAATAAACAAATAGGGGTTCCGCGCACATTT
CCCCGAAAAGTGCCACCTGACGTCGACGGATCGGGAGATCTCCCGATCCCCTATGGTGCACTCTCAGTAC
AATCTGCTCTGATGCCGCATAGTTAAGCCAGTATCTGCTCCCTGCTTGTGTGTTGGAGGTCGCTGAGTAG
TGCGCGAGCAAAATTTAAGCTACAACAAGGCAAGGCTTGACCGACAATTGCATGAAGAATCTGCTTAGGG
TTAGGCGTTTTGCGCTGCTTCGCGATGTACGGGCCAGATATACGCGTTGACATTGATTATTGACTAGTTA
TTAATAGTAATCAATTACGGGGTCATTAGTTCATAGCCCATATATGGAGTTCCGCGTTACATAACTTACG
GTAAATGGCCCGCCTGGCTGACCGCCCAACGACCCCCGCCCATTGACGTCAATAATGACGTATGTTCCCA
TAGTAACGCCAATAGGGACTTTCCATTGACGTCAATGGGTGGAGTATTTACGGTAAACTGCCCACTTGGC
AGTACATCAAGTGTATCATATGCCAAGTACGCCCCCTATTGACGTCAATGACGGTAAATGGCCCGCCTGG
CATTATGCCCAGTACATGACCTTATGGGACTTTCCTACTTGGCAGTACATCTACGTATTAGTCATCGCTA
TTACCATGGTGATGCGGTTTTGGCAGTACATCAATGGGCGTGGATAGCGGTTTGACTCACGGGGATTTCC
AAGTCTCCACCCCATTGACGTCAATGGGAGTTTGTTTTGGCACCAAAATCAACGGGACTTTCCAAAATGT
CGTAACAACTCCGCCCCATTGACGCAAATGGGCGGTAGGCGTGTACGGTGGGAGGTCTATATAAGCAGCG
CGTTTTGCCTGTACTGGGTCTCTCTGGTTAGACCAGATCTGAGCCTGGGAGCTCTCTGGCTAACTAGGGA
ACCCACTGCTTAAGCCTCAATAAAGCTTGCCTTGAGTGCTTCAAGTAGTGTGTGCCCGTCTGTTGTGTGA
CTCTGGTAACTAGAGATCCCTCAGACCCTTTTAGTCAGTGTGGAAAATCTCTAGCAGTGGCGCCCGAACA
GGGACTTGAAAGCGAAAGGGAAACCAGAGGAGCTCTCTCGACGCAGGACTCGGCTTGCTGAAGCGCGCAC
GGCAAGAGGCGAGGGGCGGCGACTGGTGAGTACGCCAAAAATTTTGACTAGCGGAGGCTAGAAGGAGAGA
GATGGGTGCGAGAGCGTCAGTATTAAGCGGGGGAGAATTAGATCGCGATGGGAAAAAATTCGGTTAAGGC
CAGGGGGAAAGAAAAAATATAAATTAAAACATATAGTATGGGCAAGCAGGGAGCTAGAACGATTCGCAGT
TAATCCTGGCCTGTTAGAAACATCAGAAGGCTGTAGACAAATACTGGGACAGCTACAACCATCCCTTCAG
ACAGGATCAGAAGAACTTAGATCATTATATAATACAGTAGCAACCCTCTATTGTGTGCATCAAAGGATAG
AGATAAAAGACACCAAGGAAGCTTTAGACAAGATAGAGGAAGAGCAAAACAAAAGTAAGACCACCGCACA
GCAAGCGGCCGCTGATCTTCAGACCTGGAGGAGGAGATATGAGGGACAATTGGAGAAGTGAATTATATAA
ATATAAAGTAGTAAAAATTGAACCATTAGGAGTAGCACCCACCAAGGCAAAGAGAAGAGTGGTGCAGAGA
GAAAAAAGAGCAGTGGGAATAGGAGCTTTGTTCCTTGGGTTCTTGGGAGCAGCAGGAAGCACTATGGGCG
CAGCGTCAATGACGCTGACGGTACAGGCCAGACAATTATTGTCTGGTATAGTGCAGCAGCAGAACAATTT
GCTGAGGGCTATTGAGGCGCAACAGCATCTGTTGCAACTCACAGTCTGGGGCATCAAGCAGCTCCAGGCA
AGAATCCTGGCTGTGGAAAGATACCTAAAGGATCAACAGCTCCTGGGGATTTGGGGTTGCTCTGGAAAAC
TCATTTGCACCACTGCTGTGCCTTGGAATGCTAGTTGGAGTAATAAATCTCTGGAACAGATTTGGAATCA
CACGACCTGGATGGAGTGGGACAGAGAAATTAACAATTACACAAGCTTAATACACTCCTTAATTGAAGAA
TCGCAAAACCAGCAAGAAAAGAATGAACAAGAATTATTGGAATTAGATAAATGGGCAAGTTTGTGGAATT
GGTTTAACATAACAAATTGGCTGTGGTATATAAAATTATTCATAATGATAGTAGGAGGCTTGGTAGGTTT
AAGAATAGTTTTTGCTGTACTTTCTATAGTGAATAGAGTTAGGCAGGGATATTCACCATTATCGTTTCAG
ACCCACCTCCCAACCCCGAGGGGACCCGACAGGCCCGAAGGAATAGAAGAAGAAGGTGGAGAGAGAGACA
GAGACAGATCCATTCGATTAGTGAACGGATCGGCACTGCGTGCGCCAATTCTGCAGACAAATGGCAGTAT
TCATCCACAATTTTAAAAGAAAAGGGGGGATTGGGGGGTACAGTGCAGGGGAAAGAATAGTAGACATAAT
AGCAACAGACATACAAACTAAAGAATTACAAAAACAAATTACAAAAATTCAAAATTTTCGGGTTTATTAC
AGGGACAGCAGAGATCCAGTTTGGTTAATTAATCGATAAGCTTTGCAAAGATGGATAAAGTTTTAAACAG
AGAGGAATCTTTGCAGCTAATGGACCTTCTAGGTCTTGAAAGGAGTGGGAATTGGCTCCGGTGCCCGTCA
GTGGGCAGAGCGCACATCGCCCACAGTCCCCGAGAAGTTGGGGGGAGGGGTCGGCAATTGAACCGGTGCC
TAGAGAAGGTGGCGCGGGGTAAACTGGGAAAGTGATGTCGTGTACTGGCTCCGCCTTTTTCCCGAGGGTG
GGGGAGAACCGTATATAAGTGCAGTAGTCGCCGTGAACGTTCTTTTTCGCAACGGGTTTGCCGCCAGAAC
ACAGGTAAGTGCCGTGTGTGGTTCCCGCGGGCCTGGCCTCTTTACGGGTTATGGCCCTTGCGTGCCTTGA
ATTACTTCCACCTGGCTGCAGTACGTGATTCTTGATCCCGAGCTTCGGGTTGGAAGTGGGTGGGAGAGTT
CGAGGCCTTGCGCTTAAGGAGCCCCTTCGCCTCGTGCTTGAGTTGAGGCCTGGCCTGGGCGCTGGGGCCG
CCGCGTGCGAATCTGGTGGCACCTTCGCGCCTGTCTCGCTGCTTTCGATAAGTCTCTAGCCATTTAAAAT
TTTTGATGACCTGCTGCGACGCTTTTTTTCTGGCAAGATAGTCTTGTAAATGCGGGCCAAGATCTGCACA
CTGGTATTTCGGTTTTTGGGGCCGCGGGCGGCGACGGGGCCCGTGCGTCCCAGCGCACATGTTCGGCGAG
GCGGGGCCTGCGAGCGCGGCCACCGAGAATCGGACGGGGGTAGTCTCAAGCTGGCCGGCCTGCTCTGGTG
CCTGGCCTCGCGCCGCCGTGTATCGCCCCGCCCTGGGCGGCAAGGCTGGCCCGGTCGGCACCAGTTGCGT
GAGCGGAAAGATGGCCGCTTCCCGGCCCTGCTGCAGGGAGCTCAAAATGGAGGACGCGGCGCTCGGGAGA
GCGGGCGGGTGAGTCACCCACACAAAGGAAAAGGGCCTTTCCGTCCTCAGCCGTCGCTTCATGTGACTCC
ACGGAGTACCGGGCGCCGTCCAGGCACCTCGATTAGTTCTCGAGCTTTTGGAGTACGTCGTCTTTAGGTT
GGGGGGAGGGGTTTTATGCGATGGAGTTTCCCCACACTGAGTGGGTGGAGACTGAAGTTAGGCCAGCTTG
GCACTTGATGTAATTCTCCTTGGAATTTGCCCTTTTTGAGTTTGGATCTTGGTTCATTCTCAAGCCTCAG
ACAGTGGTTCAAAGTTTTTTTCTTCCATTTCAGGTGTCGTGAGGAATTAGCTTGGTACTAATACGACTCA
CTATAGGGAGACCCAAGCTGGCTAGGTAAGCTTGATATCGAATTCCTGCAGCCCGGGGGATCCCGCCACC
ATGAAAAAGCCTGAACTCACCGCGACGTCTGTCGAGAAGTTTCTGATCGAAAAGTTCGACAGCGTCTCCG
ACCTGATGCAGCTCTCGGAGGGCGAAGAATCTCGTGCTTTCAGCTTCGATGTAGGAGGGCGTGGATATGT
CCTGCGGGTAAATAGCTGCGCCGATGGTTTCTACAAAGATCGTTATGTTTATCGGCACTTTGCATCGGCC
GCGCTCCCGATTCCGGAAGTGCTTGACATTGGGGAATTCAGCGAGAGCCTGACCTATTGCATCTCCCGCC
GTGCACAGGGTGTCACGTTGCAAGACCTGCCTGAAACCGAACTGCCCGCTGTTCTGCAGCCGGTCGCGGA
GGCCATGGATGCGATCGCTGCGGCCGATCTTAGCCAGACGAGCGGGTTCGGCCCATTCGGACCGCAAGGA
ATCGGTCAATACACTACATGGCGTGATTTCATATGCGCGATTGCTGATCCCCATGTGTATCACTGGCAAA
CTGTGATGGACGACACCGTCAGTGCGTCCGTCGCGCAGGCTCTCGATGAGCTGATGCTTTGGGCCGAGGA
CTGCCCCGAAGTCCGGCACCTCGTGCACGCGGATTTCGGCTCCAACAATGTCCTGACGGACAATGGCCGC
ATAACAGCGGTCATTGACTGGAGCGAGGCGATGTTCGGGGATTCCCAATACGAGGTCGCCAACATCTTCT
TCTGGAGGCCGTGGTTGGCTTGTATGGAGCAGCAGACGCGCTACTTCGAGCGGAGGCATCCGGAGCTTGC
AGGATCGCCGCGGCTCCGGGCGTATATGCTCCGCATTGGTCTTGACCAACTCTATCAGAGCTTGGTTGAC
GGCAATTTCGATGATGCAGCTTGGGCGCAGGGTCGATGCGACGCAATCGTCCGATCCGGAGCCGGGACTG
TCGGGCGTACACAAATCGCCCGCAGAAGCGCGGCCGTCTGGACCGATGGCTGTGTAGAAGTACTCGCCGA
TAGTGGAAACCGACGCCCCAGCACTCGTCCGAGGGCAAAGGAAGGATCCGGCGCAACAAACTTCTCTCTG
CTGAAACAAGCCGGAGATGTCGAAGAGAATCCTGGACCGATGCGTATCCCCGTAGATGCCAGCACGAGCC
GCCGCTTCACGCCGCCTTCCACCGCGCTGAGCCCAGGCAAGATGAGCGAGGCGTTGCCGCTGGGCGCCCC
GGACGCCGGCGCTGCCCTGGCCGGCAAGCTGAGGAGCGGCGACCGCAGCATGGTGGAGGTGCTGGCCGAC
CACCCGGGCGAGCTGGTGCGCACCGACAGCCCCAACTTCCTCTGCTCCGTGCTGCCTACGCACTGGCGCT
GCAACAAGACCCTGCCCATCGCTTTCAAGGTGGTGGCCCTAGGGCATGTTCCAGATGGCACTCTGGTCAC
TGTGATGGCTGGCAATGATGAAAACTACTCGGCTGAGCTGAGAAATGCTACCGCAGCCATGAAGAACCAG
GTTGCAAGATTTAATGACCTCAGGTTTGTCGGTCGAAGTGGAAGAGGGAAAAGCTTCACTCTGACCATCA
CTGTCTTCACAAACCCACCGCAAGTCGCCACCTACCACAGAGCCATCAAAATCACAGTGGATGGGCCCCG
AGAACCTCGAAGACATCGGCAGAAACTAGATGATCAGACCAAGCCCGGGAGCTTGTCCTTTTCCGAGCGG
CTCAGTGAACTGGAGCAGCTGCGGCGCACAGCCATGAGGGTCAGCCCACACCACCCAGCCCCCACGCCCA
ACCCTCGTGCCTCCCTGAACCACTCCACTGCCTTTAACCCTCAGCCTCAGAGTCAGATGCAGGATACAAG
GCAGATCCAACCATCCCCACCGTGGTCCTACGATCAGTCCTACCAATACCTGGGATCCATTGCCTCTCCT
TCTGTGCACCCAGCAACGCCCATTTCACCTGGACGTGCCAGCGGCATGACAACCCTCTCTGCAGAACTTT
CCAGTCGACTCTCAACGGCACCCGACCTGACAGCGTTCAGCGACCCGCGCCAGTTCCCCGCGCTGCCCTC
CATCTCCGACCCCCGCATGCACTATCCAGGCGCCTTCACCTACTCCCCGACGCCGGTCACCTCGGGCATC
GGCATCGGCATGTCGGCCATGGGCTCGGCCACGCGCTACCACACCTACCTGCCGCCGCCCTACCCCGGCT
CGTCGCAAGCGCAGGGAGGCCCGTTCCAAGCCAGCTCGCCCTCCTACCACCTGTACTACGGCGCCTCGGC
CGGCTCCTACCAGTTCTCCATGGTGGGCGGCGAGCGCTCGCCGCCGCGCATCCTGCCGCCCTGCACCAAC
GCCTCCACCGGCTCCGCGCTGCTCAACCCCAGCCTCCCGAACCAGAGCGACGTGGTGGAGGCCGAGGGCA
GCCACAGCAACTCCCCCACCAACATGGCGCCCTCCGCGCGCCTGGAGGAGGCCGTGTGGAGGCCCTACTG
ACTAGCTAAGTTAGAACTATTTCCTGGCTGTTACGCGGGGCAAACTAGTCTACTGACGGGCTTGTTAAAC
AGTGAACCGCCCGCCCCACGACCCGCAGCGCCCGACCGAAAGGAGCGCACGACCCCATGCATCGAACAAA
AGAAAAGGGGGGACTGGAAGGGCTAATTCACTCCCAACGAAGACAAGATATCATAACTTCGTATAGCATA
CATTATACGAAGTTATCGTCTAGCTGGTCCGGACTGTACTGGGTCTCTCTGGTTAGACCAGATCTGAGCC
TGGGAGCTCTCTGGCTAACTAGGGAACCCACTGCTTAAGCCTCAATAAAGCTTGCCTTGAGTGCTTCAAG
TAGTGTGTGCCCGTCTGTTGTGTGACTCTGGTAACTAGAGATCCCTCAGACCCTTTTAGTCAGTGTGGAA
AATCTCTAGCAGGGCCCGTTTAAACCCGCTGATCAGCCTCGACTGTGCCTTCTAGTTGCCAGCCATCTGT
TGTTTGCCCCTCCCCCGTGCCTTCCTTGACCCTGGAAGGTGCCACTCCCACTGTCCTTTCCTAATAAAAT
GAGGAAATTGCATCGCATTGTCTGAGTAGGTGTCATTCTATTCTGGGGGGTGGGGTGGGGCAGGACAGCA
AGGGGGAGGATTGGGAAGACAATAGCAGGCATGCTGGGGATGCGGTGGGCTCTATGGCTTCTGAGGCGGA
AAGAACCAGCTGGGGCTCTAGGGGGTATCCCC
[124 nt withheld, positions 10463-10586]
C
[91 nt withheld, positions 10588-10678]
A
[49 nt withheld, positions 10680-10728]
CCTTTGACGTTGGAGTCCACGTTCTTT
[37 nt withheld, positions 10756-10792]
ACCCTATCTCGGTCTATTCTTTTGATTTATAAGGGATTTTGCCGATTTCGGCCTATTGGTTAAAAAATGA
GCT
Features (pLannotate 1.2.2; 33 found; start..end, strand, type, name):
     40..369     +  promoter       SV40 promoter: SV40 enhancer and early promoter
    417..464     +  promoter       EM7 promoter: synthetic bacterial promoter&nbsp
    483..857     +  CDS            BleoR: antibiotic-binding protein; Sh ble from Streptoalloteichus hindustanus; confers resistance to bleomycin, phleomycin, and Zeocin™
    867..992     +  CDS            ble (fragment): BLE_KLEPN - Experimental evidence at protein level: Swiss-Prot protein existence level 1. Binding protein with a strong affinity to the bleomycin family of antibiotics. Binds to CL990; an antimitotic-antibiotic compound. From Klebsiella pneumoniae.
    987..1108    +  polyA_signal   SV40 poly(A) signal: SV40 polyadenylation signal
   1179..1201    -  protein_bind   lac operator (fragment): The lac repressor binds to the lac operator to inhibit transcription in E. coli. This inhibition can be relieved by adding lactose or isopropyl-β-D-thiogalactopyranoside (IPTG). lac repressor encoded by lacI
   1205..1235    -  promoter       lac promoter: promoter for the E. coli lac operon
   1250..1271    -  protein_bind   CAP binding site: CAP binding activates transcription in the presence of cAMP. E. coli catabolite activator protein
   1284..1376    -  CDS            lacI (fragment): lac repressor; lacI; The lac repressor binds to the lac operator to inhibit transcription in E. coli. This inhibition can be relieved by adding lactose or isopropyl-β-D-thiogalactopyranoside (IPTG).
   1559..2147    -  rep_origin     ori: high-copy-number ColE1/pMB1/pBR322/pUC origin of replication
   2318..3178    -  CDS            AmpR: β-lactamase; bla; confers resistance to ampicillin, carbenicillin, and related antibiotics
   3179..3283    -  promoter       AmpR promoter: bla
   3342..3394    -  misc_feature   bom (fragment): basis of mobility region from pBR322
   3549..3928    +  enhancer       CMV enhancer: human cytomegalovirus immediate early enhancer
   3929..4128    +  promoter       CMV promoter: human cytomegalovirus (CMV) immediate early promoter
   4146..4326    +  LTR            5' LTR (truncated): truncated 5' long terminal repeat (LTR) from HIV-1
   4373..4498    +  misc_feature   HIV-1 Ψ: packaging signal of human immunodeficiency virus type 1
   4482..4845    +  CDS            HIV-1 gag (fragment): gag protein from human immunodeficiency virus 1; gag
   4991..5224    +  misc_feature   RRE: The Rev response element (RRE) of HIV-1 allows for Rev-dependent mRNA export from the nucleus to the cytoplasm.
   5601..5701    +  CDS            Rev (fragment): human immunodeficiency virus 1 (HIV-1) Rev protein; rev; enhances nuclear export of unspliced and incompletely spliced viral mRNAs
   5751..5868    +  misc_feature   cPPT/CTS: central polypurine tract and central termination sequence of HIV-1
   5931..5997    +  CDS            small t antigen (fragment): SV40 (simian virus 40) small t antigen
   6004..7182    +  promoter       EF-1α promoter: strong constitutive promoter for human elongation factor EF-1α
   7199..7217    +  promoter       T7 promoter: promoter for bacteriophage T7 RNA polymerase
   7237..7273    -  misc_feature   MCS (fragment): pBluescript multiple cloning site
   7281..8303    +  CDS            hph: KHYB_ECOLX - Experimental evidence at protein level: Swiss-Prot protein existence level 1. The aminoglycoside phosphotransferases achieve inactivation of their antibiotic substrates by phosphorylation. Only phosphorylates hygromycin and closely related compounds such as demethyl analogs and destomycin. From Escherichia coli.
   8370..9728    +  CDS            RUNX1: RUNX1_HUMAN - Also known as AML1, CBFA2. Experimental evidence at protein level: Swiss-Prot protein existence level 1. Isoform AML-1L interferes with the transactivation activity of RUNX1. From Homo sapiens (Human).
   9812..9925    +  CDS            nef (fragment): NEF_HV1LA - Experimental evidence at protein level: Swiss-Prot protein existence level 1. Extracellular Nef protein targets CD4(+) T-lymphocytes for apoptosis by interacting with CXCR4 surface receptors. From Human immunodeficiency virus type 1 group M subtype B (isolate Lai) (HIV-1).
   9923..9956    +  protein_bind   loxP: Cre-mediated recombination occurs in the 8-bp core sequence (GCATACAT). Cre recombinase
   9981..10161   +  LTR            5' LTR (truncated): truncated 5' long terminal repeat (LTR) from HIV-1
  10193..10417   +  polyA_signal   bGH poly(A) signal: bovine growth hormone polyadenylation signal
  10421..10442   +  promoter       SV40 promoter (fragment): SV40 enhancer and early promoter
  10463..26      +  rep_origin     f1 ori (across the origin) (sequence partly withheld): f1 bacteriophage origin of replication; arrow indicates direction of (+) strand synthesis
