[The description below was written by a language model from this plasmid's Addgene catalogue record and pLannotate feature annotations shown in this document.]
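Description:
EF1A_Hygro_P2A_RUNX1_D96H_Barcode is an HIV-1-based lentiviral transfer plasmid for stable overexpression of a mutant human RUNX1 (AML1) transcription factor in mammalian cells. It derives from the EF1a_mCherry_P2A_Hygro_Barcode backbone, with the insert introduced by Gibson assembly, and the sequenced record is 10,865 nt. In bacteria it is maintained through a high-copy ColE1/pUC-type origin and ampicillin resistance. An f1 origin and an SV40/EM7-driven bleomycin/Zeocin resistance cassette also lie in the plasmid backbone, outside the proviral region.

The viral portion begins with a CMV enhancer/promoter fused to a truncated 5' LTR, which drives genomic RNA production in packaging cells. This is followed by the Ψ packaging signal with a gag fragment, the Rev response element for nuclear export, and the cPPT/CTS. The payload is a single EF-1α promoter-driven transcript encoding hygromycin phosphotransferase (hph) followed by the 1,359 bp RUNX1 coding sequence carrying the D96H substitution. The construct name indicates that a P2A self-cleaving peptide joins the two, consistent with the short gap between the annotated reading frames, so hygromycin selection of transduced cells is coupled to RUNX1 expression from the same mRNA. Downstream lie a nef fragment, a single loxP site, a second truncated LTR and a bGH polyadenylation signal. No WPRE is annotated. The name also refers to a barcode, but the feature table does not annotate it, so its position is not stated.

The associated study concerns phenotyping of RUNX1 coding variants. This suggests the barcode serves to identify the variant when several are compared, although the record does not describe how it is used.
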