Addgene plasmid #170951: EF1A_Hygro_P2A_RUNX1_D96H_Barcode
Purpose: Overexpression of RUNX1 D96H mutant protein.
Depositing lab: Prashant Mali. Depositing organization: University of California, San Diego (UCSD). Publication: Interface-guided phenotyping of coding variants in the transcription factor RUNX1. Ozturk K, Panwala R, Sheen J, Ford K, Jayne N, Portell A, Zhang DE, Hutter S, Haferlach T, Ideker T, Mali P, Carter H. Cell Rep. 2024 Jul 4;43(7):114436. doi: 10.1016/j.celrep.2024.114436. PubMed 38968069.
Backbone
  Vector backbone: EF1a_mCherry_P2A_Hygro_Barcode
  Backbone manufacturer: Prashant Mali (Addgene #120426)
  Backbone size w/o insert (bp): 9508
  Vector type: Mammalian Expression, Lentiviral
  Selectable markers: Hygromycin
Growth in bacteria
  Bacterial resistance: Ampicillin, 100 μg/mL
  Growth temperature: 37°C
  Growth strain: NEB Stable
  Copy number: High Copy
Gene/Insert
  Gene/Insert name: RUNX1 (alt name: AML1)
  Species: H. sapiens (human)
  Insert size (bp): 1359
  Mutation: D96H
  Entrez Gene: RUNX1 (a.k.a. AML1, AML1-EVI-1, AMLCR1, CBF2alpha, CBFA2, EVI-1, PEBP2aB, PEBP2alpha)
  Promoter: Ef1A
  Cloning method: Gibson Cloning
  Sequencing primers: 5′ CTGTGTAGAAGTACTCGCCGATAGTG; 3′ TCTTGTCTTCGTTGGGAGTG
Terms and licenses: Academic/Nonprofit Terms; Industry Terms: Not Available to Industry
Depositor comments: Please visit https://doi.org/10.1101/2023.08.03.551876 for bioRxiv preprint.
How to cite: EF1A_Hygro_P2A_RUNX1_D96H_Barcode was a gift from Prashant Mali (Addgene plasmid # 170951 ; http://n2t.net/addgene:170951 ; RRID:Addgene_170951)
